Addgene plasmid #212743: YIp128-TET-NUbo-E3(48)-VSV
Purpose: Doxycycline-inducible expression of NUbo-E3(48)-VSV in budding yeast
Depositing lab: Helle Ulrich. Publication: Ubiquiton-An inducible, linkage-specific polyubiquitylation tool. Renz C, Asimaki E, Meister C, Albanese V, Petriukov K, Krapoth NC, Wegmann S, Wollscheid HP, Wong RP, Fulzele A, Chen JX, Leon S, Ulrich HD. Mol Cell. 2024 Jan 18;84(2):386-400.e11. doi: 10.1016/j.molcel.2023.11.016. Epub 2023 Dec 15. PubMed 38103558.
Backbone
  Vector backbone: YIplac128
  Vector type: Yeast Expression ; integrative vector
  Selectable markers: LEU2
Growth in bacteria
  Bacterial resistance: Ampicillin, 100 μg/mL
  Growth temperature: 37°C
  Growth strain: Top10
  Copy number: High Copy
Gene/Insert
  Gene/Insert name: E3(48)
  Species: H. sapiens (human), S. cerevisiae (budding yeast)
  Promoter: Tet
  Tag / fusion protein: NUbo (N terminal on insert); VSV (C terminal on insert)
  Cloning method: Restriction Enzyme; 5′ cloning site unknown (unknown if destroyed)
Terms and licenses: Academic/Nonprofit Terms; Industry Terms: Not Available to Industry
Depositor comments: pHU4360
How to cite: YIp128-TET-NUbo-E3(48)-VSV was a gift from Helle Ulrich (Addgene plasmid # 212743 ; http://n2t.net/addgene:212743 ; RRID:Addgene_212743)
