[The description below was written by a language model from this plasmid's Addgene catalogue record and pLannotate feature annotations shown in this document.]
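Description:
YIp128-TET-NUbo-E3(48)-VSV is an integrative budding yeast expression plasmid built on the YIplac128 backbone. It has no yeast replication origin among its annotated features, so it must integrate into the genome to be maintained, with selection through the LEU2 marker (its own promoter and coding sequence are annotated). In E. coli it is propagated as a high-copy plasmid through a ColE1/pUC-type origin and selected with ampicillin via β-lactamase. Residual pUC-derived lac elements (lacZα fragment, lac promoter and operator, MCS remnant) flank the insert region.

The plasmid carries a self-contained doxycycline-inducible system. On one strand, a CMV enhancer/promoter drives a Tet-type transactivator, annotated as TetR sequence followed by a short stretch matched to λ repressor and the VP16 activation domain. On the other strand, an ADH1 terminator precedes a tetracycline response element with seven tetO copies, which controls the payload and is followed by a CYC1 terminator. The annotated open reading frame consists of a yeast ubiquitin fragment (consistent with the N-terminal "NUbo" moiety), a partial HA epitope match, the FRB* (T2098L) rapamycin-binding domain of human FRAP, and a fragment of yeast CUE1, the protein that recruits the E2 enzyme Ubc7. The catalogue lists a C-terminal VSV tag, which the automated annotation did not pick up.

According to the record, the construct gives doxycycline-inducible expression of NUbo-E3(48)-VSV in yeast as part of the "Ubiquiton" toolkit for inducible, linkage-specific polyubiquitylation. The FRB* domain suggests recruitment by chemically induced dimerization, and the "48" presumably denotes linkage specificity, but the record does not spell out either point.
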