Features (pLannotate 1.2.2; 25 found; start..end, strand, type, name):
    223..811     -  rep_origin     ori: high-copy-number ColE1/pMB1/pBR322/pUC origin of replication
    982..1842    -  CDS            AmpR: β-lactamase; bla; confers resistance to ampicillin, carbenicillin, and related antibiotics
   1843..1947    -  promoter       AmpR promoter: bla
   2035..2440    +  promoter       LEU2 promoter: S. cerevisiae LEU2
   2441..3532    +  CDS            LEU2: LEU3_YEAST - Experimental evidence at protein level: Swiss-Prot protein existence level 1. Catalyzes the oxidation of 3-carboxy-2-hydroxy-4- methylpentanoate (3-isopropylmalate) to 3-carboxy-4-methyl-2- oxopentanoate. The product decarboxylates to 4-methyl-2 oxopentanoate. From Saccharomyces cerevisiae (strain ATCC 204508 / S288c) (Baker's yeast).
   3647..3682    +  CDS            rop (fragment): Rop protein, which maintains plasmids at low copy number; rop
   3784..3883    +  misc_feature   bom (fragment): basis of mobility region from pBR322
   3889..4046    -  CDS            lacZα (fragment): LacZα fragment of β-galactosidase; lacZ fragment
   4052..4285    -  CDS            VP16 AD: transcriptional activation domain of herpes simplex virus protein VP16 (Triezenberg et al., 1988; Cousens et al., 1989); UL48
   4430..4552    -  CDS            λ repressor (fragment): phage λ repressor; cI
   4557..5173    -  CDS            TetR (fragment): tetracycline repressor TetR; tetR from transposon Tn10; TetR binds to the tetracycline operator tetO to inhibit transcription. This inhibition can be relieved by adding tetracycline or doxycycline.
   5274..5477    -  promoter       CMV promoter: human cytomegalovirus (CMV) immediate early promoter
   5478..5857    -  enhancer       CMV enhancer: human cytomegalovirus immediate early enhancer
   5969..6156    +  terminator     ADH1 terminator: S. cerevisiae ADH1; transcription terminator for the S. cerevisiae alcohol dehydrogenase 1 (ADH1) gene
   6214..6484    +  protein_bind   tetracycline response element: contains seven copies of the tetracycline operator tetO tetracycline repressor TetR
   6677..6787    +  CDS            ubiquitin (fragment): Saccharomyces cerevisiae ubiquitin
   6800..6828    +  CDS            3xHA (fragment): three tandem HA epitope tags
   6836..7114    +  CDS            FRB*: T2098L mutant of FKBP-rapamycin binding domain of human FRAP binds synthetic ligands such as AP21967
   7127..7666    +  CDS            CUE1 (fragment): CUE1_YEAST - Also known as KIS4. Experimental evidence at protein level: Swiss-Prot protein existence level 1. Component of the endoplasmic reticulum-associated protein degradation (ERAD) pathway. Recruits the soluble ubiquitin-conjugating enzyme UBC7 to the cytoplasmic face of the endoplasmic reticulum membrane where it functions in degradation of misfolded or regulated proteins localized in the endoplasmic reticulum (ER) lumen or membrane via the ubiquitin-proteasome system. Targets the E2 conjugating enzyme UBC7 to the DOA10 ubiquitin ligase complex, which is part of the ERAD-C pathway resp
   7743..7990    +  terminator     CYC1 terminator: S. cerevisiae CYC1; transcription terminator for CYC1
   7995..8018    +  misc_feature   MCS (fragment): pUC18/19 multiple cloning site
   8055..8071    -  protein_bind   lac operator: The lac repressor binds to the lac operator to inhibit transcription in E. coli. This inhibition can be relieved by adding lactose or isopropyl-β-D-thiogalactopyranoside (IPTG). lac repressor encoded by lacI
   8079..8109    -  promoter       lac promoter: promoter for the E. coli lac operon
   8124..8145    -  protein_bind   CAP binding site: CAP binding activates transcription in the presence of cAMP. E. coli catabolite activator protein
   8158..40      -  CDS            lacI (fragment) (across the origin): lac repressor; lacI; The lac repressor binds to the lac operator to inhibit transcription in E. coli. This inhibition can be relieved by adding lactose or isopropyl-β-D-thiogalactopyranoside (IPTG).
>Addgene plasmid #212743 | YIp128-TET-NUbo-E3(48)-VSV | addgene full sequence | sequence record 420483 | Addgene NGS Result
CGGCCAACGCGCGGGGAGAGGCGGTTTGCGTATTGGGCGCTCTTCCGCTTCCTCGCTCACTGACTCGCTG
CGCTCGGTCGTTCGGCTGCGGCGAGCGGTATCAGCTCACTCAAAGGCGGTAATACGGTTATCCACAGAAT
CAGGGGATAACGCAGGAAAGAACATGTGAGCAAAAGGCCAGCAAAAGGCCAGGAACCGTAAAAAGGCCGC
GTTGCTGGCGTTTTTCCATAGGCTCCGCCCCCCTGACGAGCATCACAAAAATCGACGCTCAAGTCAGAGG
TGGCGAAACCCGACAGGACTATAAAGATACCAGGCGTTTCCCCCTGGAAGCTCCCTCGTGCGCTCTCCTG
TTCCGACCCTGCCGCTTACCGGATACCTGTCCGCCTTTCTCCCTTCGGGAAGCGTGGCGCTTTCTCATAG
CTCACGCTGTAGGTATCTCAGTTCGGTGTAGGTCGTTCGCTCCAAGCTGGGCTGTGTGCACGAACCCCCC
GTTCAGCCCGACCGCTGCGCCTTATCCGGTAACTATCGTCTTGAGTCCAACCCGGTAAGACACGACTTAT
CGCCACTGGCAGCAGCCACTGGTAACAGGATTAGCAGAGCGAGGTATGTAGGCGGTGCTACAGAGTTCTT
GAAGTGGTGGCCTAACTACGGCTACACTAGAAGAACAGTATTTGGTATCTGCGCTCTGCTGAAGCCAGTT
ACCTTCGGAAAAAGAGTTGGTAGCTCTTGATCCGGCAAACAAACCACCGCTGGTAGCGGTGGTTTTTTTG
TTTGCAAGCAGCAGATTACGCGCAGAAAAAAAGGATCTCAAGAAGATCCTTTGATCTTTTCTACGGGGTC
TGACGCTCAGTGGAACGAAAACTCACGTTAAGGGATTTTGGTCATGAGATTATCAAAAAGGATCTTCACC
TAGATCCTTTTAAATTAAAAATGAAGTTTTAAATCAATCTAAAGTATATATGAGTAAACTTGGTCTGACA
GTTACCAATGCTTAATCAGTGAGGCACCTATCTCAGCGATCTGTCTATTTCGTTCATCCATAGTTGCCTG
ACTCCCCGTCGTGTAGATAACTACGATACGGGAGGGCTTACCATCTGGCCCCAGTGCTGCAATGATACCG
CGAGACCCACGCTCACCGGCTCCAGATTTATCAGCAATAAACCAGCCAGCCGGAAGGGCCGAGCGCAGAA
GTGGTCCTGCAACTTTATCCGCCTCCATCCAGTCTATTAATTGTTGCCGGGAAGCTAGAGTAAGTAGTTC
GCCAGTTAATAGTTTGCGCAACGTTGTTGCCATTGCTACAGGCATCGTGGTGTCACGCTCGTCGTTTGGT
ATGGCTTCATTCAGCTCCGGTTCCCAACGATCAAGGCGAGTTACATGATCCCCCATGTTGTGCAAAAAAG
CGGTTAGCTCCTTCGGTCCTCCGATCGTTGTCAGAAGTAAGTTGGCCGCAGTGTTATCACTCATGGTTAT
GGCAGCACTGCATAATTCTCTTACTGTCATGCCATCCGTAAGATGCTTTTCTGTGACTGGTGAGTACTCA
ACCAAGTCATTCTGAGAATAGTGTATGCGGCGACCGAGTTGCTCTTGCCCGGCGTCAATACGGGATAATA
CCGCGCCACATAGCAGAACTTTAAAAGTGCTCATCATTGGAAAACGTTCTTCGGGGCGAAAACTCTCAAG
GATCTTACCGCTGTTGAGATCCAGTTCGATGTAACCCACTCGTGCACCCAACTGATCTTCAGCATCTTTT
ACTTTCACCAGCGTTTCTGGGTGAGCAAAAACAGGAAGGCAAAATGCCGCAAAAAAGGGAATAAGGGCGA
CACGGAAATGTTGAATACTCATACTCTTCCTTTTTCAATATTATTGAAGCATTTATCAGGGTTATTGTCT
CATGAGCGGATACATATTTGAATGTATTTAGAAAAATAAACAAATAGGGGTTCCGCGCACATTTCCCCGA
AAAGTGCCACCTGACGTCTAAGAAACCATTATTATCATGACATTAACCTATAAAAATAGGCGTATCACGA
GGCCAACTGTGGGAATACTCAGGTATCGTAAGATGCAAGAGTTCGAATCTCTTAGCAACCATTATTTTTT
TCCTCAACATAACGAGAACACACAGGGGCGCTATCGCACAGAATCAAATTCGATGACTGGAAATTTTTTG
TTAATTTCAGAGGTCGCCTGACGCATATACCTTTTTCAACTGAAAAATTGGGAGAAAAAGGAAAGGTGAG
AGCGCCGGAACCGGCTTTTCATATAGAATAGAGAAGCGTTCATGACTAAATGCTTGCATCACAATACTTG
AAGTTGACAATATTATTTAAGGACCTATTGTTTTTTCCAATAGGTGGTTAGCAATCGTCTTACTTTCTAA
CTTTTCTTACCTTTTACATTTCAGCAATATATATATATATTTCAAGGATATACCATTCTAATGTCTGCCC
CTAAGAAGATCGTCGTTTTGCCAGGTGACCACGTTGGTCAAGAAATCACAGCCGAAGCCATTAAGGTTCT
TAAAGCTATTTCTGATGTTCGTTCCAATGTCAAGTTCGATTTCGAAAATCATTTAATTGGTGGTGCTGCT
ATCGATGCTACAGGTGTTCCACTTCCAGATGAGGCGCTGGAAGCCTCCAAGAAGGCTGATGCCGTTTTGT
TAGGTGCTGTGGGTGGTCCTAAATGGGGTACAGGTAGTGTTAGACCTGAACAAGGTTTACTAAAAATCCG
TAAAGAACTTCAATTGTACGCCAACTTAAGACCATGTAACTTTGCATCCGACTCTCTTTTAGACTTATCT
CCAATCAAGCCACAATTTGCTAAAGGTACTGACTTCGTTGTTGTCAGAGAATTAGTGGGAGGTATTTACT
TTGGTAAGAGAAAGGAAGACGATGGTGATGGTGTCGCTTGGGATAGTGAACAATACACCGTTCCAGAAGT
GCAAAGAATCACAAGAATGGCCGCTTTCATGGCCCTACAACATGAGCCACCATTGCCTATTTGGTCCTTG
GATAAAGCTAATGTTTTGGCCTCTTCAAGATTATGGAGAAAAACTGTGGAGGAAACCATCAAGAACGAAT
TTCCTACATTGAAGGTTCAACATCAATTGATTGATTCTGCCGCCATGATCCTAGTTAAGAACCCAACCCA
CCTAAATGGTATTATAATCACCAGCAACATGTTTGGTGATATCATCTCCGATGAAGCCTCCGTTATCCCA
GGTTCCTTGGGTTTGTTGCCATCTGCGTCCTTGGCCTCTTTGCCAGACAAGAACACCGCATTTGGTTTGT
ACGAACCATGCCACGGTTCTGCTCCAGATTTGCCAAAGAATAAGGTCAACCCTATCGCCACTATCTTGTC
TGCTGCAATGATGTTGAAATTGTCATTGAACTTGCCTGAAGAAGGTAAGGCCATTGAAGATGCAGTTAAA
AAGGTTTTGGATGCAGGTATCAGAACTGGTGATTTAGGTGGTTCCAACAGTACCACCGAAGTCGGTGATG
CTGTCGCCGAAGAAGTTAAGAAAATCCTTGCTTAAAAAGATTCTCTTTTTTTATGATATTTGTACATAAA
CTTTATAAATGAAATTCATAATAGAAACGACACGAAATTACAAAATGGAATATGTTCATAGGGTAGGCCC
TTTCGTCTCGCGCGTTTCGGTGATGACGGTGAAAACCTCTGACACATGCAGCTCCCGGAGACGGTCACAG
CTTGTCTGTAAGCGGATGCCGGGAGCAGACAAGCCCGTCAGGGCGCGTCAGCGGGTGTTGGCGGGTGTCG
GGGCTGGCTTAACTATGCGGCATCAGAGCAGATTGTACTGAGAGTGCACCATATGCGGTGTGAAATACCG
CACAGATGCGTAAGGAGAAAATACCGCATCAGGCGCCATTCGCCATTCAGGCTGCGCAACTGTTGGGAAG
GGCGATCGGTGCGGGCCTCTTCGCTATTACGCCAGCTGGCGAAAGGGGGATGTGCTGCAAGGCGATTAAG
TTGGGTAACGCCAGGGTTTTCCCAGTCACGACGTTGTAAAACGACGGCCAGTGAATTCCTACCCACCGTA
CTCGTCAATTCCAAGGGCATCGGTAAACATCTGCTCAAACTCGAAGTCGGCCATATCCAGAGCGCCGTAG
GGGGCGGAGTCGTGGGGGGTAAATCCCGGACCCGGGGAATCCCCGTCCCCCAACATGTCCAGATCGAAAT
CGTCTAGCGCGTCGGCATGCGCCATCGCCACGTCCTCGCCGTCTAAGTGGAGCTCGTCCCCCAGGCTGAC
ATCGGTCGGGGGGGCCGTCGACAGTCTGCGCGTGTGTCCCGCGGGGAGAAAGGACAGGCGCGGAGCCGCC
AGCCCCGCCTCTTCGGGGGCGTCGTCGTCCGGGAGATCGAGCAGGCCCTCGATGGTAGACCCGTAATTGT
TTTTCGTACGCGCGGTACCGCTTACCCATCTCTCCGCATCACCTTTGGTAAAGGTTCTAAGCTTAGGTGA
GAACATCCCTGCCTGAACATGAGAAAAAACAGGGTACTCATACTCACTTCTAAGTGACGGCTGCATACTA
ACAGATCCACTTTCACATTTAAGTTGTTTTTCTAATCCGCATATGATCAATTCAAGGCCGAATAAGAAGG
CTGGCTCTGCACCTTGGTGATCAAATAATTCGATAGCTTGTCGTAATAATGGCGGCATACTATCAGTAGT
AGGTGTTTCCCTTTCTTCTTTAGCGACTTGATGCTCTTGATCTTCCAATACGCAACCTAAAGTAAAATGC
CCCACAGCGCTGAGTGCATATAACGCGTTCTCTAGTGAAAAACCTTGTTGGCATAAAAAGGCTAATTGAT
TTTCGAGAGTTTCATACTGTTTTTCTGTAGGCCGTGTATCTGAATGTACTTTTGCTCCATTGCGATGACT
TAGTAAAGCACATCTAAAACTTTTAGCGTTATTGCGTAAAAAATCTTGCCAGCTTTCCCCTTTTAAAGGG
CAAAAGTGAGTATGGTGCCTATCTAACATCTCAATGGCTAAGGCGTCGAGCAAAGCCCGCTTATTTTTTA
CATGCCAATACAGTGTAGGCTGCTCTACACCAAGCTTCTGGGCGAGTTTACGGGTTGTTAAACCTTCGAT
TCCGACCTCATTAAGCAGCTCTAATGCGCTGTTAATCACTTTACTTTTATCTAATCTAGACATATGAATT
GGGGCCGCGGAGGCTGGATCGGTCCCGGTGTCTTCTATGGAGGTCAAAACAGCGTGGATGGCGTCTCCAG
GCGATCTGACGGTTCACTAAACGAGCTCTGCTTATATAGACCTCCCACCGTACACGCCTACCGCCCATTT
GCGTCAATGGGGCGGAGTTGTTACGACATTTTGGAAAGTCCCGTTGATTTTGGTGCCAAAACAAACTCCC
ATTGACGTCAATGGGGTGGAGACTTGGAAATCCCCGTGAGTCAAACCGCTATCCACGCCCATTGATGTAC
TGCCAAAACCGCATCACCATGGTAATAGCGATGACTAATACGTAGATGTACTGCCAAGTAGGAAAGTCCC
ATAAGGTCATGTACTGGGCATAATGCCAGGCGGGCCATTTACCGTCATTGACGTCAATAGGGGGCGTACT
TGGCATATGATACACTTGATGTACTGCCAAGTGGGCAGTTTACCGTAAATACTCCACCCATTGACGTCAA
TGGAAAGTCCCTATTGGCGTTACTATGGGAACATACGTCATTATTGACGTCAATGGGCGGGGGTCGTTGG
GCGGTCAGCCAGGCGGGCCATTTACCGTAAGTTATGTAACGCGGAACTCCATATATGGGCTATGAACTAA
TGACCCCGTAATTGATTACTATTAATAACTAGTCAATAATCAATGTCAACATGGCGGTAATGTTGGACAT
GAGCCAATATAAATGTACATATTATGATATGGATACAACGTATGCAATGGGCCAAGCTCCTCGAGTAATT
CGCGCCACTTCTAAATAAGCGAATTTCTTATGATTTATGATTTTTATTATTAAATAAGTTATAAAAAAAA
TAAGTGTATACAAATTTTAAAGTGACTCTTAGGTTTTAAAACGAAAATTCTTATTCTTGAGTAACTCTTT
CCTGTAGGTCAGGTTGCTTTCTCAGGTATAGTATGAGGTCGCTCTTATTGACCACACCTCTACCGGCAGA
TCCGCTAGGGATAACAGGGTAATATAGATCAATTCCTCGATCGAGTTTACCACTCCCTATCAGTGATAGA
GAAAAGTGAAAGTCGAGTTTACCACTCCCTATCAGTGATAGAGAAAAGTGAAAGTCGAGTTTACCACTCC
CTATCAGTGATAGAGAAAAGTGAAAGTCGAGTTTACCACTCCCTATCAGTGATAGAGAAAAGTGAAAGTC
GAGTTTACCACTCCCTATCAGTGATAGAGAAAAGTGAAAGTCGAGTTTACCACTCCCTATCAGTGATAGA
GAAAAGTGAAAGTCGAGTTTACCACTCCCTATCAGTGATAGAGAAAAGTGAAAGTCGAGCTCGGTACCCT
ATGGCATGCATGTGCTCTGTATGTATATAAAACTCTTGTTTTCTTCTTTTCTCTAAATATTCTTTCCTTA
TACATTAGGTCCTTTGTAGCATAAATTACTATACTTCTATAGACACGCAAACACAAATACACACACTAAA
TTACCGGATCAATTCGGGGGATCAGTATGCAGATTTTCGTCAAGACTTTGACCGGTAAAACCGCAACATT
GGAAGTTGAATCTTCCGATACCATCGACAACGTTAAGTCGAAAATTCAAGACAAGGAAGGGATCCCTGGG
TCTGGGGCTTACCCATACGATGTTCCTGACTATGCGGGGAATGGTATCCTCTGGCATGAGATGTGGCATG
AAGGCCTGGAAGAGGCATCTCGTTTGTACTTTGGGGAAAGGAACGTGAAAGGCATGTTTGAGGTGCTGGA
GCCCTTGCATGCTATGATGGAACGGGGCCCCCAGACTCTGAAGGAAACATCCTTTAATCAGGCCTATGGT
CGAGATTTAATGGAGGCCCAAGAGTGGTGCAGGAAGTACATGAAATCAGGGAATGTCAAGGACCTCCTCC
AAGCCTGGGACCTCTATTATCATGTGTTCCGACGAATCTCAAAGACTAGTGAATTGCAAAGTAATCAGCA
TCCCTCAGCACAACGCTTATCCGCTACAGGTGTAAACGCACACGGACGTCCTCAGGGCTCCACGCAGAAT
GCCTTGAGAAGGACTGGTAGAGTCAATGGAGGTCACCCCGTGACTACTCAGATGGTGGAAACAGTGCAAA
ATCTAGCCCCTAACTTACATCCTGAGCAAATTAGGTATAGTTTGGAAAACACAGGCTCAGTCGAGGAAAC
AGTGGAAAGGTACTTGCGTGGTGATGAATTCAGCTTTCCACCTGGGTTTGAGCCCTCCAGGGCGCCAATG
GGGGCCAATGCGGCTGTTGATAATAACGCTGCTGGTGGCGGAGAGTTTAACGATCCCAGAAAGAAGAACA
TGATTTGCGCTGAGAATCTACTCGATAAATTCCATGTGGATCTCAATGAAGATATGAGTAACTTAAGCTT
TAAGGACTTAGACATTGAAGAGAGAAAGAGATTGTTGGTTTGGCAAGCCAGAAAGAATTTGGAGACAAAA
TTGCAAAGTGATAAAGATTTGCAAAGTTTGCTGACTTTAATTAATTATACTGACATAGAAATGAACAGAT
TGGGAAAGTAGGCGGCCGCTAGGGCCCTGCAGGAGGGCCGCATCATGTAATTAGTTATGTCACGCTTACA
TTCACGCCCTCCCCCCACATCCGCTCTAACCGAAAAGGAAGGAGTTAGACAACCTGAAGTCTAGGTCCCT
ATTTATTTTTTTATAGTTATGTTAGTATTAAGAACGTTATTTATATTTCAAATTTTTCTTTTTTTTCTGT
ACAGACGCGTGTACGCATGTAACATTATACTGAAAACCTTGCTTGAGAAGGTTTTGGGACGCTCGAAGGC
TTTAATTTGCGGCCGTCGACCTGCAGGCATGCAAGCTTGGCGTAATCATGGTCATAGCTGTTTCCTGTGT
GAAATTGTTATCCGCTCACAATTCCACACAACATACGAGCCGGAAGCATAAAGTGTAAAGCCTGGGGTGC
CTAATGAGTGAGCTAACTCACATTAATTGCGTTGCGCTCACTGCCCGCTTTCCAGTCGGGAAACCTGTCG
TGCCAGCTGCATTAATGAAT
